Addgene plasmid #132711: pPRIME-CMV-GFP-shDyn1
Purpose: Encodes short hairpin RNA (shRNA) #1 that targets the 3’-untranslated region of the rat Pdyn gene
Depositing lab: Robert Messing. Depositing organization: University of Texas at Austin. Publication: Dissecting the Roles of GABA and Neuropeptides from Rat Central Amygdala CRF Neurons in Anxiety and Fear Learning. Pomrenze MB, Giovanetti SM, Maiya R, Gordon AG, Kreeger LJ, Messing RO. Cell Rep. 2019 Oct 1;29(1):13-21.e4. doi: 10.1016/j.celrep.2019.08.083. PubMed 31577943.
Backbone
  Vector backbone: pPRIME-CMV-GFP-recipient
  Backbone manufacturer: Addgene Plasmid #11657
  Backbone size w/o insert (bp): 8491
  Total vector size (bp): 8608
  Vector type: Lentiviral
Growth in bacteria
  Bacterial resistance: Chloramphenicol, 25 μg/mL
  Growth temperature: 37°C
  Growth strain: NEB Stable
  Copy number: Low Copy
Gene/Insert
  Gene/Insert name: shDyn(1) (alt name: small hairpin RNA targeting the 3’-untranslated regions (UTR) of rat proDynorphin)
  Species: R. norvegicus (rat)
  Insert size (bp): 117
  GenBank ID: NM_019374
  Entrez Gene: Pdyn
  Promoter: CMV
  Cloning method: Restriction Enzyme; 5′ cloning site XhoI (not destroyed); 3′ cloning site EcoRI (not destroyed)
  Sequencing primers: 5′ TCTTGTAGTTGCCGTCGTC; 3′ GCTGAACGGTCTGGTTATAGG
Terms and licenses: Academic/Nonprofit Terms; Industry Terms: Not Available to Industry
How to cite: pPRIME-CMV-GFP-shDyn1 was a gift from Robert Messing (Addgene plasmid # 132711 ; http://n2t.net/addgene:132711 ; RRID:Addgene_132711)
