[The description below was written by a language model from this plasmid's Addgene catalogue record and pLannotate feature annotations shown in this document.]
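Description:
pPRIME-CMV-GFP-shDyn1 is an HIV-1-based lentiviral transfer plasmid built on the pPRIME-CMV-GFP-recipient backbone. It delivers a microRNA-embedded short hairpin RNA against rat prodynorphin (Pdyn). The 117 bp insert, shDyn(1), targets the 3′ untranslated region of the rat Pdyn transcript. It was cloned between XhoI and EcoRI sites, both retained, so that it lies between the annotated 5′ and 3′ flanking sequences of human miR-30a.

An internal CMV enhancer/promoter drives a single RNA polymerase II transcript that encodes EGFP, with the miR-30a-context hairpin downstream of the EGFP coding sequence. Green fluorescence therefore marks cells expressing the knockdown cassette, and the hairpin is processed through the endogenous microRNA pathway. A WPRE further downstream enhances expression of the transcript.

The viral framework begins with a second CMV enhancer/promoter fused to a truncated 5′ LTR, which drives genomic RNA production in packaging cells. It also includes the Ψ packaging signal with a partial gag sequence, the RRE for Rev-dependent export, and the cPPT/CTS element. A second LTR segment lies downstream of the WPRE; the annotation tool labels it as a truncated 5′ LTR, though its position corresponds to the 3′ LTR. Packaging functions are not encoded and must be supplied in trans.

In bacteria the plasmid replicates from a ColE1/pUC-type origin, although the catalogue lists it as low copy. Chloramphenicol is the listed selection, and a cat promoter–CmR cassette sits just downstream of the miR-30a region inside the viral unit. An AmpR gene is also annotated in the backbone. The sequenced record (8,637 nt) is slightly longer than the stated total size of 8,608 bp. The associated study examined GABA and neuropeptides from rat central amygdala CRF neurons in anxiety and fear learning, consistent with use for dynorphin knockdown in rat neurons.
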