Features (pLannotate 1.2.2; 25 found; start..end, strand, type, name):
    110..227     +  misc_feature   cPPT/CTS: central polypurine tract and central termination sequence of HIV-1
    364..667     +  enhancer       CMV enhancer: human cytomegalovirus immediate early enhancer
    668..871     +  promoter       CMV promoter: human cytomegalovirus (CMV) immediate early promoter
    916..1632    +  CDS            EGFP: EGFP is a basic (constitutively fluorescent) green fluorescent protein published in 1996, derived from Aequorea victoria. It is reported to be a rapidly-maturing weak dimer with moderate acid sensitivity.
   1684..1777    +  ncRNA          5' miR-30a: sequence upstream of the 71-nt precursor of the human miR-30a microRNA (Zeng et al., 2002) miRNA
   1889..2001    +  ncRNA          3' miR-30a: sequence downstream of the 71-nt precursor of the human miR-30a microRNA (Zeng et al., 2002) miRNA
   2155..2257    +  promoter       cat promoter: promoter of the E. coli cat gene encoding chloramphenicol acetyltransferase
   2258..2917    +  CDS            CmR: chloramphenicol acetyltransferase; cat; confers resistance to chloramphenicol
   3100..3124    -  misc_feature   MCS (fragment): pBluescript multiple cloning site
   3169..3192    +  misc_feature   MCS (fragment): pBluescript multiple cloning site
   3192..3780    +  misc_feature   WPRE: woodchuck hepatitis virus posttranscriptional regulatory element
   3781..3800    +  misc_feature   MCS (fragment): pBluescript multiple cloning site
   3802..4302    +  CDS            nef (fragment): NEF_HV1LA - Experimental evidence at protein level: Swiss-Prot protein existence level 1. Extracellular Nef protein targets CD4(+) T-lymphocytes for apoptosis by interacting with CXCR4 surface receptors. From Human immunodeficiency virus type 1 group M subtype B (isolate Lai) (HIV-1).
   4309..4489    +  LTR            5' LTR (truncated): truncated 5' long terminal repeat (LTR) from HIV-1
   4551..5139    -  rep_origin     ori: high-copy-number ColE1/pMB1/pBR322/pUC origin of replication
   5310..6170    -  CDS            AmpR: β-lactamase; bla; confers resistance to ampicillin, carbenicillin, and related antibiotics
   6171..6275    -  promoter       AmpR promoter: bla
   6334..6386    -  misc_feature   bom (fragment): basis of mobility region from pBR322
   6541..6920    +  enhancer       CMV enhancer: human cytomegalovirus immediate early enhancer
   6921..7120    +  promoter       CMV promoter: human cytomegalovirus (CMV) immediate early promoter
   7138..7318    +  LTR            5' LTR (truncated): truncated 5' long terminal repeat (LTR) from HIV-1
   7365..7490    +  misc_feature   HIV-1 Ψ: packaging signal of human immunodeficiency virus type 1
   7474..7812    +  CDS            HIV-1 gag (fragment): gag protein from human immunodeficiency virus 1; gag
   7987..8220    +  misc_feature   RRE: The Rev response element (RRE) of HIV-1 allows for Rev-dependent mRNA export from the nucleus to the cytoplasm.
   8597..60      +  CDS            Rev (fragment) (across the origin): human immunodeficiency virus 1 (HIV-1) Rev protein; rev; enhances nuclear export of unspliced and incompletely spliced viral mRNAs
>Addgene plasmid #132711 | pPRIME-CMV-GFP-shDyn1 | addgene full sequence | sequence record 260020 | Addgene NGS Result
AATAGAAGAAGAAGGTGGAGAGAGAGACAGAGACAGATCCATTCGATTAGTGAACGGATCGGCACTGCGT
GCGCCAATTCTGCAGACAAATGGCAGTATTCATCCACAATTTTAAAAGAAAAGGGGGGATTGGGGGGTAC
AGTGCAGGGGAAAGAATAGTAGACATAATAGCAACAGACATACAAACTAAAGAATTACAAAAACAAATTA
CAAAAATTCAAAATTTTCGGGTTTATTACAGGGACAGCAGAGATCCAGTTTGGTTAGTACCGGGCCCGCT
CTAGACGTATTACCGCCATGCATTAGTTATTAATAGTAATCAATTACGGGGTCATTAGTTCATAGCCCAT
ATATGGAGTTCCGCGTTACATAACTTACGGTAAATGGCCCGCCTGGCTGACCGCCCAACGACCCCCGCCC
ATTGACGTCAATAATGACGTATGTTCCCATAGTAACGCCAATAGGGACTTTCCATTGACGTCAATGGGTG
GAGTATTTACGGTAAACTGCCCACTTGGCAGTACATCAAGTGTATCATATGCCAAGTACGCCCCCTATTG
ACGTCAATGACGGTAAATGGCCCGCCTGGCATTATGCCCAGTACATGACCTTATGGGACTTTCCTACTTG
GCAGTACATCTACGTATTAGTCATCGCTATTACCATGGTGATGCGGTTTTGGCAGTACATCAATGGGCGT
GGATAGCGGTTTGACTCACGGGGATTTCCAAGTCTCCACCCCATTGACGTCAATGGGAGTTTGTTTTGGC
ACCAAAATCAACGGGACTTTCCAAAATGTCGTAACAACTCCGCCCCATTGACGCAAATGGGCGGTAGGCG
TGTACGGTGGGAGGTCTATATAAGCAGAGCTGGTTTAGTGAACCGTCAGATCCGCTAGCGCTACCGGTCG
CCACCATGGTGAGCAAGGGCGAGGAGCTGTTCACCGGGGTGGTGCCCATCCTGGTCGAGCTGGACGGCGA
CGTAAACGGCCACAAGTTCAGCGTGTCCGGCGAGGGCGAGGGCGATGCCACCTACGGCAAGCTGACCCTG
AAGTTCATCTGCACCACCGGCAAGCTGCCCGTGCCCTGGCCCACCCTCGTGACCACCCTGACCTACGGCG
TGCAGTGCTTCAGCCGCTACCCCGACCACATGAAGCAGCACGACTTCTTCAAGTCCGCCATGCCCGAAGG
CTACGTCCAGGAGCGCACCATCTTCTTCAAGGACGACGGCAACTACAAGACCCGCGCCGAGGTGAAGTTC
GAGGGCGACACCCTGGTGAACCGCATCGAGCTGAAGGGCATCGACTTCAAGGAGGACGGCAACATCCTGG
GGCACAAGCTGGAGTACAACTACAACAGCCACAACGTCTATATCATGGCCGACAAGCAGAAGAACGGCAT
CAAGGTGAACTTCAAGATCCGCCACAACATCGAGGACGGCAGCGTGCAGCTCGCCGACCACTACCAGCAG
AACACCCCCATCGGCGACGGCCCCGTGCTGCTGCCCGACAACCACTACCTGAGCACCCAGTCCGCCCTGA
GCAAAGACCCCAACGAGAAGCGCGATCACATGGTCCTGCTGGAGTTCGTGACCGCCGCCGGGATCACTCT
CGGCATGGACGAGCTGTACAAGTAGCGGCCGCAAGCCTTGTTAAGTGCTCGCTTCGGCAGCACATATACT
ATGTTGAATGAGGCTTCAGTACTTTACAGAATCGTTGCCTGCACATCTTGGAAACACTTGCTGGGATTAC
TTCTTCAGGTTAACCCAACAGAAGGCTCGAGAAGGTATATTGCTGTTGACAGTGAGCGCACACTGAGCCT
CGTTCTCCATTAGTGAAGCCACAGATGTAATGGAGAACGAGGCTCAGTGTATGCCTACTGCCTCGGAATT
CAAGGGGCTACTTTAGGAGCAATTATCTTGTTTACTAAAACTGAATACCTTGCTATCTCTTTGATACATT
TTTACAAAGCTGAATTAAAATGGTATAAATTAAATCACTTTTTTCAATTGGAAGACTAATGCGTTTAAAC
ACGCGGCGACGCGTTCGACCGAATAAATACCTGTGACGGAAGATCACTTCGCAGAATAAATAAATCCTGG
TGTCCCTGTTGATACCGGGAAGCCCTGGGCCAACTTTTGGCGAAAATGAGACGTTGATCGGCACGTAAGA
GGTTCCAACTTTCACCATAATGAAATAAGATCACTACCGGGCGTATTTTTTGAGTTGTCGAGATTTTCAG
GAGCTAAGGAAGCTAAAATGGAGAAAAAAATCACTGGATATACCACCGTTGATATATCCCAATGGCATCG
TAAAGAACATTTTGAGGCATTTCAGTCAGTTGCTCAATGTACCTATAACCAGACCGTTCAGCTGGATATT
ACGGCCTTTTTAAAGACCGTAAAGAAAAATAAGCACAAGTTTTATCCGGCCTTTATTCACATTCTTGCCC
GCCTGATGAATGCTCATCCGGAATTACGTATGGCAATGAAAGACGGTGAGCTGGTGATATGGGATAGTGT
TCACCCTTGTTACACCGTTTTCCATGAGCAAACTGAAACGTTTTCATCGCTCTGGAGTGAATACCACGAC
GATTTCCGGCAGTTTCTACACATATATTCGCAAGATGTGGCGTGTTACGGTGAAAACCTGGCCTATTTCC
CTAAAGGGTTTATTGAGAATATGTTTTTCGTCTCAGCCAATCCCTGGGTGAGTTTCACCAGTTTTGATTT
AAACGTGGCCAATATGGACAACTTCTTCGCCCCCGTTTTCACCATGGGCAAATATTATACGCAAGGCGAC
AAGGTGCTGATGCCGCTGGCGATTCAGGTTCATCATGCCGTTTGTGATGGCTTCCATGTCGGCAGAATGC
TTAATGAATTACAACAGTACTGCGATGAGTGGCAGGGCGGGGCGTAATTTTTTTAAGGCAGTTATTGGTG
CCCTTAAACGCCTGGTTGCTACGCCTGAATAAGTGATAATAAGCGGATGAATGGCAGAAATTCGGATCTC
GCGCGTTTGGGCGGTGGCTCCCTGCCACGCGGCTCCGAACAGAAGCTGATCTCCGAAGAGGATCTGACAT
GTGTTTAAACTTAATTAAGTCGAGGTCGACGGTATCGATAAGCTCGCTTCACGAGATCATGTTTAAGGGT
TCCGGTTCCACTAGGTACAATTCGATATCAAGCTTATCGATAATCAACCTCTGGATTACAAAATTTGTGA
AAGATTGACTGGTATTCTTAACTATGTTGCTCCTTTTACGCTATGTGGATACGCTGCTTTAATGCCTTTG
TATCATGCTATTGCTTCCCGTATGGCTTTCATTTTCTCCTCCTTGTATAAATCCTGGTTGCTGTCTCTTT
ATGAGGAGTTGTGGCCCGTTGTCAGGCAACGTGGCGTGGTGTGCACTGTGTTTGCTGACGCAACCCCCAC
TGGTTGGGGCATTGCCACCACCTGTCAGCTCCTTTCCGGGACTTTCGCTTTCCCCCTCCCTATTGCCACG
GCGGAACTCATCGCCGCCTGCCTTGCCCGCTGCTGGACAGGGGCTCGGCTGTTGGGCACTGACAATTCCG
TGGTGTTGTCGGGGAAATCATCGTCCTTTCCTTGGCTGCTCGCCTGTGTTGCCACCTGGATTCTGCGCGG
GACGTCCTTCTGCTACGTCCCTTCGGCCCTCAATCCAGCGGACCTTCCTTCCCGCGGCCTGCTGCCGGCT
CTGCGGCCTCTTCCGCGTCTTCGCCTTCGCCCTCAGACGAGTCGGATCTCCCTTTGGGCCGCCTCCCCGC
ATCGATACCGTCGACCTCGATCGAGACCTAGAAAAACATGGAGCAATCACAAGTAGCAATACAGCAGCTA
CCAATGCTGATTGTGCCTGGCTAGAAGCACAAGAGGAGGAGGAGGTGGGTTTTCCAGTCACACCTCAGGT
ACCTTTAAGACCAATGACTTACAAGGCAGCTGTAGATCTTAGCCACTTTTTAAAAGAAAAGGGGGGACTG
GAAGGGCTAATTCACTCCCAACGAAGACAAGATATCCTTGATCTGTGGATCTACCACACACAAGGCTACT
TCCCTGATTGGCAGAACTACACACCAGGGCCAGGGATCAGATATCCACTGACCTTTGGATGGTGCTACAA
GCTAGTACCAGTTGAGCAAGAGAAGGTAGAAGAAGCCAATGAAGGAGAGAACACCCGCTTGTTACACCCT
GTGAGCCTGCATGGGATGGATGACCCGGAGAGAGAAGTATTAGAGTGGAGGTTTGACAGCCGCCTAGCAT
TTCATCACATGGCCCGAGAGCTGCATCCGGACTGTACTGGGTCTCTCTGGTTAGACCAGATCTGAGCCTG
GGAGCTCTCTGGCTAACTAGGGAACCCACTGCTTAAGCCTCAATAAAGCTTGCCTTGAGTGCTTCAAGTA
GTGTGTGCCCGTCTGTTGTGTGACTCTGGTAACTAGAGATCCCTCAGACCCTTTTAGTCAGTGTGGAAAA
TCTCTAGCAGCATGTGAGCAAAAGGCCAGCAAAAGGCCAGGAACCGTAAAAAGGCCGCGTTGCTGGCGTT
TTTCCATAGGCTCCGCCCCCCTGACGAGCATCACAAAAATCGACGCTCAAGTCAGAGGTGGCGAAACCCG
ACAGGACTATAAAGATACCAGGCGTTTCCCCCTGGAAGCTCCCTCGTGCGCTCTCCTGTTCCGACCCTGC
CGCTTACCGGATACCTGTCCGCCTTTCTCCCTTCGGGAAGCGTGGCGCTTTCTCATAGCTCACGCTGTAG
GTATCTCAGTTCGGTGTAGGTCGTTCGCTCCAAGCTGGGCTGTGTGCACGAACCCCCCGTTCAGCCCGAC
CGCTGCGCCTTATCCGGTAACTATCGTCTTGAGTCCAACCCGGTAAGACACGACTTATCGCCACTGGCAG
CAGCCACTGGTAACAGGATTAGCAGAGCGAGGTATGTAGGCGGTGCTACAGAGTTCTTGAAGTGGTGGCC
TAACTACGGCTACACTAGAAGAACAGTATTTGGTATCTGCGCTCTGCTGAAGCCAGTTACCTTCGGAAAA
AGAGTTGGTAGCTCTTGATCCGGCAAACAAACCACCGCTGGTAGCGGTGGTTTTTTTGTTTGCAAGCAGC
AGATTACGCGCAGAAAAAAAGGATCTCAAGAAGATCCTTTGATCTTTTCTACGGGGTCTGACGCTCAGTG
GAACGAAAACTCACGTTAAGGGATTTTGGTCATGAGATTATCAAAAAGGATCTTCACCTAGATCCTTTTA
AATTAAAAATGAAGTTTTAAATCAATCTAAAGTATATATGAGTAAACTTGGTCTGACAGTTACCAATGCT
TAATCAGTGAGGCACCTATCTCAGCGATCTGTCTATTTCGTTCATCCATAGTTGCCTGACTCCCCGTCGT
GTAGATAACTACGATACGGGAGGGCTTACCATCTGGCCCCAGTGCTGCAATGATACCGCGAGACCCACGC
TCACCGGCTCCAGATTTATCAGCAATAAACCAGCCAGCCGGAAGGGCCGAGCGCAGAAGTGGTCCTGCAA
CTTTATCCGCCTCCATCCAGTCTATTAATTGTTGCCGGGAAGCTAGAGTAAGTAGTTCGCCAGTTAATAG
TTTGCGCAACGTTGTTGCCATTGCTACAGGCATCGTGGTGTCACGCTCGTCGTTTGGTATGGCTTCATTC
AGCTCCGGTTCCCAACGATCAAGGCGAGTTACATGATCCCCCATGTTGTGCAAAAAAGCGGTTAGCTCCT
TCGGTCCTCCGATCGTTGTCAGAAGTAAGTTGGCCGCAGTGTTATCACTCATGGTTATGGCAGCACTGCA
TAATTCTCTTACTGTCATGCCATCCGTAAGATGCTTTTCTGTGACTGGTGAGTACTCAACCAAGTCATTC
TGAGAATAGTGTATGCGGCGACCGAGTTGCTCTTGCCCGGCGTCAATACGGGATAATACCGCGCCACATA
GCAGAACTTTAAAAGTGCTCATCATTGGAAAACGTTCTTCGGGGCGAAAACTCTCAAGGATCTTACCGCT
GTTGAGATCCAGTTCGATGTAACCCACTCGTGCACCCAACTGATCTTCAGCATCTTTTACTTTCACCAGC
GTTTCTGGGTGAGCAAAAACAGGAAGGCAAAATGCCGCAAAAAAGGGAATAAGGGCGACACGGAAATGTT
GAATACTCATACTCTTCCTTTTTCAATATTATTGAAGCATTTATCAGGGTTATTGTCTCATGAGCGGATA
CATATTTGAATGTATTTAGAAAAATAAACAAATAGGGGTTCCGCGCACATTTCCCCGAAAAGTGCCACCT
GACGTCGACGGATCGGGAGATCTCCCGATCCCCTATGGTGCACTCTCAGTACAATCTGCTCTGATGCCGC
ATAGTTAAGCCAGTATCTGCTCCCTGCTTGTGTGTTGGAGGTCGCTGAGTAGTGCGCGAGCAAAATTTAA
GCTACAACAAGGCAAGGCTTGACCGACAATTGCATGAAGAATCTGCTTAGGGTTAGGCGTTTTGCGCTGC
TTCGCGATGTACGGGCCAGATATACGCGTTGACATTGATTATTGACTAGTTATTAATAGTAATCAATTAC
GGGGTCATTAGTTCATAGCCCATATATGGAGTTCCGCGTTACATAACTTACGGTAAATGGCCCGCCTGGC
TGACCGCCCAACGACCCCCGCCCATTGACGTCAATAATGACGTATGTTCCCATAGTAACGCCAATAGGGA
CTTTCCATTGACGTCAATGGGTGGAGTATTTACGGTAAACTGCCCACTTGGCAGTACATCAAGTGTATCA
TATGCCAAGTACGCCCCCTATTGACGTCAATGACGGTAAATGGCCCGCCTGGCATTATGCCCAGTACATG
ACCTTATGGGACTTTCCTACTTGGCAGTACATCTACGTATTAGTCATCGCTATTACCATGGTGATGCGGT
TTTGGCAGTACATCAATGGGCGTGGATAGCGGTTTGACTCACGGGGATTTCCAAGTCTCCACCCCATTGA
CGTCAATGGGAGTTTGTTTTGGCACCAAAATCAACGGGACTTTCCAAAATGTCGTAACAACTCCGCCCCA
TTGACGCAAATGGGCGGTAGGCGTGTACGGTGGGAGGTCTATATAAGCAGCGCGTTTTGCCTGTACTGGG
TCTCTCTGGTTAGACCAGATCTGAGCCTGGGAGCTCTCTGGCTAACTAGGGAACCCACTGCTTAAGCCTC
AATAAAGCTTGCCTTGAGTGCTTCAAGTAGTGTGTGCCCGTCTGTTGTGTGACTCTGGTAACTAGAGATC
CCTCAGACCCTTTTAGTCAGTGTGGAAAATCTCTAGCAGTGGCGCCCGAACAGGGACTTGAAAGCGAAAG
GGAAACCAGAGGAGCTCTCTCGACGCAGGACTCGGCTTGCTGAAGCGCGCACGGCAAGAGGCGAGGGGCG
GCGACTGGTGAGTACGCCAAAAATTTTGACTAGCGGAGGCTAGAAGGAGAGAGATGGGTGCGAGAGCGTC
AGTATTAAGCGGGGGAGAATTAGATCGCGATGGGAAAAAATTCGGTTAAGGCCAGGGGGAAAGAAAAAAT
ATAAATTAAAACATATAGTATGGGCAAGCAGGGAGCTAGAACGATTCGCAGTTAATCCTGGCCTGTTAGA
AACATCAGAAGGCTGTAGACAAATACTGGGACAGCTACAACCATCCCTTCAGACAGGATCAGAAGAACTT
AGATCATTATATAATACAGTAGCAACCCTCTATTGTGTGCATCAAAGGATAGAGATAAAAGACACCAAGG
AAGCTTTAGACAAGATAGAGGAAGAGCAAAACAAAAGTAAGACCACCGCACAGCAAGCGGCCGGCCGCTG
ATCTTCAGACCTGGAGGAGGAGATATGAGGGACAATTGGAGAAGTGAATTATATAAATATAAAGTAGTAA
AAATTGAACCATTAGGAGTAGCACCCACCAAGGCAAAGAGAAGAGTGGTGCAGAGAGAAAAAAGAGCAGT
GGGAATAGGAGCTTTGTTCCTTGGGTTCTTGGGAGCAGCAGGAAGCACTATGGGCGCAGCGTCAATGACG
CTGACGGTACAGGCCAGACAATTATTGTCTGGTATAGTGCAGCAGCAGAACAATTTGCTGAGGGCTATTG
AGGCGCAACAGCATCTGTTGCAACTCACAGTCTGGGGCATCAAGCAGCTCCAGGCAAGAATCCTGGCTGT
GGAAAGATACCTAAAGGATCAACAGCTCCTGGGGATTTGGGGTTGCTCTGGAAAACTCATTTGCACCACT
GCTGTGCCTTGGAATGCTAGTTGGAGTAATAAATCTCTGGAACAGATTTGGAATCACACGACCTGGATGG
AGTGGGACAGAGAAATTAACAATTACACAAGCTTAATACACTCCTTAATTGAAGAATCGCAAAACCAGCA
AGAAAAGAATGAACAAGAATTATTGGAATTAGATAAATGGGCAAGTTTGTGGAATTGGTTTAACATAACA
AATTGGCTGTGGTATATAAAATTATTCATAATGATAGTAGGAGGCTTGGTAGGTTTAAGAATAGTTTTTG
CTGTACTTTCTATAGTGAATAGAGTTAGGCAGGGATATTCACCATTATCGTTTCAGACCCACCTCCCAAC
CCCGAGGGGACCCGACAGGCCCGAAGG
